>Addgene plasmid #191387 | hSLBP_mNG_FS_Donor | addgene full sequence | sequence record 378113 | Addgene NGS Result
TCGCGCGTTTCGGTGATGACGGTGAAAACCTCTGACACATGCAGCTCCCGGAGACGGTCACAGCTTGTCT
GTAAGCGGATGCCGGGAGCAGACAAGCCCGTCAGGGCGCGTCAGCGGGTGTTGGCGGGTGTCGGGGCTGG
CTTAACTATGCGGCATCAGAGCAGATTGTACTGAGAGTGCACCATATGGTACCGTCTAGGCTTTTACAAT
TCTTTCTGTGCTTATAAACTATGTACATGGCCAGGCACAGTGACTAGTGACTCCTTCCTGTAATCCCAGC
ACAATGGGATGTGTGCACATCTAAACGTCAGTGTCTTGTAAATGGTACATGTGGTTTCTCTTTGCAGTGT
TATTATTAAAATCTGTCTCAGTTGCACGTGAAGTGTACACCTTGCTGTGCATTACATCACATGATTTACC
ACATAAGGAGTGGGGTGTAGGAAGGGGCCCCTGTTTTCAGGGTGAGATGAATGTCAACCGAGCCATGCTT
CTGTTTTCCAGGATGTGTACTCTGGCACACCCACCAAGGTGAGACACATGGACAGTCAAGTGGAGGATGA
GTTTGATTTGGAAGCTTGTTTAACTGAACCCTTGAGAGACTTCTCAGCCATGAGCGCCATGGTGAGCAAG
GGCGAGGAGGATAACATGGCCTCTCTCCCAGCGACACATGAGTTACACATCTTTGGCTCCATCAACGGTG
TGGACTTTGACATGGTGGGTCAGGGCACCGGCAATCCAAATGATGGTTATGAGGAGTTAAACCTGAAGTC
CACCAAGGGTGACCTCCAGTTCTCCCCCTGGATTCTGGTCCCTCATATCGGGTATGGCTTCCATCAGTAC
CTGCCCTACCCTGACGGGATGTCGCCTTTCCAGGCCGCTATGGTAGATGGCTCCGGATACCAAGTCCATC
GCACAATGCAGTTTGAAGATGGTGCCTCCCTTACTGTTAACTACCGCTACACCTACGAGGGAAGCCACAT
CAAAGGAGAGGCCCAGGTGAAGGGGACTGGTTTCCCTGCTGACGGTCCTGTGATGACCAACTCGCTGACC
GCTGCGGACTGGTGCAGGTCGAAGAAGACTTACCCCAACGACAAAACCATCATCAGTACCTTTAAGTGGA
GTTACACCACTGGAAATGGCAAGCGCTACCGGAGCACTGCGCGGACCACCTACACCTTTGCCAAGCCAAT
GGCGGCTAACTATCTGAAGAACCAGCCGATGTACGTGTTCCGTAAGACGGAGCTCAAGCACTCCAAGACC
GAGCTCAACTTCAAGGAGTGGCAAAAGGCCTTTACCGATGTGATGGGCATGGACGAGCTGTACAAGGGAT
CCGCCGGCGACTACAAGGACCACGACGGCGATTATAAGGATCACGACATCGACTACAAAGACGACGATGA
CAAGGGCGCCAGCAGCGCCTGGTCCCACCCTCAGTTTGAGAAGGGCGGAGGCTCTGGCGGCGGAAGCGGA
GGATCTGCTTGGAGCCACCCCCAGTTCGAAAAGTAACTGCCCCCTGGCGGCCAGGAAGAGAAACAGCTCC
TCCCCGACTAGGTGGAAGGCTGGCCAGGCACCAAGCATGTGTGTGCACTTGTACCTGGTGGTTTCTCTGT
TAGCAGTCCATTAGCTCATGCTGAATTATTTTTGCCTTACTTTCTTAAGAAACATTAATTTTATGTATAG
TGAGTATATTTTGCATGTTTTAAATTGTAAATGGAGCTAAGTCCAAGAAAGTACTTGAAGCTCTCTTCCA
GCGAGCTTAATTGCGTAATCCCTGTTGTCCTCCAGGGTAAGCTGACACGTCTACATAACTGGTTTTCCAC
AGGCATCTTCAGTTATTGCTTGTCAGGTGGACTGTTTTGGATTTAACCATGTAATCCATGGGACCAATTG
AGAGTCAGCTACTTTTATAGGCATCAAAGTATTCTCAGACACCTTTAATATCTTTATGGAAACTTAATTT
TTGGCCTTTTATCAATATGTCATAACAGCATTCTGAAGTCAGACATTGTTAAATTGAGCTATTAAACTAA
TGAGTTTTATGTAAGTTATATGGTCTTAATTTGGTACTTGTAAATAGCACTAGTTAGACTCTTTAGAATA
CTCCAAGAGTTAGGGCAGCAGAGTGGAGCGATTTAGAAAGAACATTTTAAAACAATCAGTTAATTTACCA
TGTAAAATTGCTGTAAATGGAATTCTGCATTAATGAATCGGCCAACGCGCGGGGAGAGGCGGTTTGCGTA
TTGGGCGCTCTTCCGCTTCCTCGCTCACTGACTCGCTGCGCTCGGTCGTTCGGCTGCGGCGAGCGGTATC
AGCTCACTCAAAGGCGGTAATACGGTTATCCACAGAATCAGGGGATAACGCAGGAAAGAACATGTGAGCA
AAAGGCCAGCAAAAGGCCAGGAACCGTAAAAAGGCCGCGTTGCTGGCGTTTTTCCATAGGCTCCGCCCCC
CTGACGAGCATCACAAAAATCGACGCTCAAGTCAGAGGTGGCGAAACCCGACAGGACTATAAAGATACCA
GGCGTTTCCCCCTGGAAGCTCCCTCGTGCGCTCTCCTGTTCCGACCCTGCCGCTTACCGGATACCTGTCC
GCCTTTCTCCCTTCGGGAAGCGTGGCGCTTTCTCATAGCTCACGCTGTAGGTATCTCAGTTCGGTGTAGG
TCGTTCGCTCCAAGCTGGGCTGTGTGCACGAACCCCCCGTTCAGCCCGACCGCTGCGCCTTATCCGGTAA
CTATCGTCTTGAGTCCAACCCGGTAAGACACGACTTATCGCCACTGGCAGCAGCCACTGGTAACAGGATT
AGCAGAGCGAGGTATGTAGGCGGTGCTACAGAGTTCTTGAAGTGGTGGCCTAACTACGGCTACACTAGAA
GAACAGTATTTGGTATCTGCGCTCTGCTGAAGCCAGTTACCTTCGGAAAAAGAGTTGGTAGCTCTTGATC
CGGCAAACAAACCACCGCTGGTAGCGGTGGTTTTTTTGTTTGCAAGCAGCAGATTACGCGCAGAAAAAAA
GGATCTCAAGAAGATCCTTTGATCTTTTCTACGGGGTCTGACGCTCAGTGGAACGAAAACTCACGTTAAG
GGATTTTGGTCATGAGATTATCAAAAAGGATCTTCACCTAGATCCTTTTAAATTAAAAATGAAGTTTTAA
ATCAATCTAAAGTATATATGAGTAAACTTGGTCTGACAGTTACCAATGCTTAATCAGTGAGGCACCTATC
TCAGCGATCTGTCTATTTCGTTCATCCATAGTTGCCTGACTCCCCGTCGTGTAGATAACTACGATACGGG
AGGGCTTACCATCTGGCCCCAGTGCTGCAATGATACCGCGAGACCCACGCTCACCGGCTCCAGATTTATC
AGCAATAAACCAGCCAGCCGGAAGGGCCGAGCGCAGAAGTGGTCCTGCAACTTTATCCGCCTCCATCCAG
TCTATTAATTGTTGCCGGGAAGCTAGAGTAAGTAGTTCGCCAGTTAATAGTTTGCGCAACGTTGTTGCCA
TTGCTACAGGCATCGTGGTGTCACGCTCGTCGTTTGGTATGGCTTCATTCAGCTCCGGTTCCCAACGATC
AAGGCGAGTTACATGATCCCCCATGTTGTGCAAAAAAGCGGTTAGCTCCTTCGGTCCTCCGATCGTTGTC
AGAAGTAAGTTGGCCGCAGTGTTATCACTCATGGTTATGGCAGCACTGCATAATTCTCTTACTGTCATGC
CATCCGTAAGATGCTTTTCTGTGACTGGTGAGTACTCAACCAAGTCATTCTGAGAATAGTGTATGCGGCG
ACCGAGTTGCTCTTGCCCGGCGTCAATACGGGATAATACCGCGCCACATAGCAGAACTTTAAAAGTGCTC
ATCATTGGAAAACGTTCTTCGGGGCGAAAACTCTCAAGGATCTTACCGCTGTTGAGATCCAGTTCGATGT
AACCCACTCGTGCACCCAACTGATCTTCAGCATCTTTTACTTTCACCAGCGTTTCTGGGTGAGCAAAAAC
AGGAAGGCAAAATGCCGCAAAAAAGGGAATAAGGGCGACACGGAAATGTTGAATACTCATACTCTTCCTT
TTTCAATATTATTGAAGCATTTATCAGGGTTATTGTCTCATGAGCGGATACATATTTGAATGTATTTAGA
AAAATAAACAAATAGGGGTTCCGCGCACATTTCCCCGAAAAGTGCCACCTGACGTCTAAGAAACCATTAT
TATCATGACATTAACCTATAAAAATAGGCGTATCACGAGGCCCTTTCGTC
Features (pLannotate 1.2.2; 10 found; start..end, strand, type, name):
    137..188     +  misc_feature   bom (fragment): basis of mobility region from pBR322
    469..615     +  CDS            Slbp (fragment): SLBP_MOUSE - Also known as Hbp. Experimental evidence at protein level: Swiss-Prot protein existence level 1. RNA-binding protein involved in the histone pre-mRNA processing. Binds the stem-loop structure of replication-dependent histone pre-mRNAs and contributes to efficient 3'-end processing by stabilizing the complex between histone pre-mRNA and U7 small nuclear ribonucleoprotein (snRNP), via the histone downstream element (HDE). Plays an important role in targeting mature histone mRNA from the nucleus to the cytoplasm and to the translation machinery. Stabilizes mature histone mRNA and cou
    619..1326    +  CDS            mNeonGreen: mNeonGreen is a basic (constitutively fluorescent) green/yellow fluorescent protein published in 2013, derived from Branchiostoma lanceolatum. It is reported to be a very rapidly-maturing monomer with moderate acid sensitivity.
   1384..1404    +  CDS            FLAG (fragment): FLAG® epitope tag, followed by an enterokinase cleavage site
   1480..1503    +  CDS            Strep-Tag II: peptide that binds Strep-Tactin®, an engineered form of streptavidin
   2195..2248    -  CDS            lacI (fragment): lac repressor; lacI; The lac repressor binds to the lac operator to inhibit transcription in E. coli. This inhibition can be relieved by adding lactose or isopropyl-β-D-thiogalactopyranoside (IPTG).
   2431..3019    -  rep_origin     ori: high-copy-number ColE1/pMB1/pBR322/pUC origin of replication
   3190..4050    -  CDS            AmpR: β-lactamase; bla; confers resistance to ampicillin, carbenicillin, and related antibiotics
   4051..4155    -  promoter       AmpR promoter: bla
   4250..35      +  CDS            rop (fragment) (across the origin): Rop protein, which maintains plasmids at low copy number; rop
