[The description below was written by a language model from this plasmid's Addgene catalogue record and pLannotate feature annotations shown in this document.]
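Description:
hSLBP_mNG_FS_Donor is a 4,250 bp homology-directed repair donor built on the pUC19 backbone, intended to add a C-terminal tag to the endogenous human SLBP (stem-loop binding protein, also called HBP) gene by CRISPR-driven knock-in in human cells. It is propagated in E. coli as a high-copy plasmid through the ColE1/pUC origin and selected with ampicillin through the β-lactamase gene and its bla promoter. Short fragments annotated as bom, rop and lacI are backbone remnants with no evident role in the design.

The payload is an 885 bp tag cassette consisting of the bright monomeric green/yellow fluorescent protein mNeonGreen followed by the "FS" affinity module, described as 3xFLAG plus Twin-Strep. The automated annotation picks up only one FLAG fragment and one Strep-Tag II unit within that region. Immediately upstream of mNeonGreen, the table detects a fragment of SLBP coding sequence (matched to the mouse orthologue, although the record gives the species as human). This is consistent with the end of the SLBP reading frame lying within a left homology arm and running directly into the tag. The unannotated sequence on either side of the cassette presumably makes up the homology arms, but the record does not define their boundaries or lengths. No mammalian promoter is annotated, as expected for a donor whose fusion is expressed from the native SLBP locus after integration.

The depositor notes that it should be used with a companion eSpCas9(1.1) plasmid carrying dual sgRNAs against ATP1A1 and SLBP, as part of a marker-free coselection strategy for enriching edited cells. The resulting SLBP-mNeonGreen-3xFLAG-TwinStrep fusion allows live imaging of the endogenous protein as well as its detection and affinity purification.
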