Addgene plasmid #191387: hSLBP_mNG_FS_Donor
Purpose: Donor for C-terminal tagging of endogenous hSLBP
Depositing lab: Yannick Doyon.
Backbone
  Vector backbone: pUC19
  Backbone size w/o insert (bp): 2364
  Total vector size (bp): 4250
  Vector type: Mammalian Expression, CRISPR
Growth in bacteria
  Bacterial resistance: Ampicillin, 100 μg/mL
  Growth temperature: 37°C
  Growth strain: DH5alpha
  Copy number: High Copy
Gene/Insert
  Gene/Insert name: mNeonGreen(mNG) + FS(3xFLAG_TwinStrep)Tag for hSLBP tagging at the C-terminus
  Species: H. sapiens (human), Synthetic
  Insert size (bp): 885
  Entrez Gene: SLBP (a.k.a. HBP)
Terms and licenses: Academic/Nonprofit Terms; Industry Terms: Not Available to Industry
Depositor comments: -Use in combination with eSpCas9(1.1)_NoFlag_ATP1A1_G3_SLBP_G1_Dual_sgRNA (Plasmid #191528) -See Marker-free coselection for CRISPR-driven genome editing in human cells. Agudelo D, Duringer A, Bozoyan L, Huard CC, Carter S, Loehr J, Synodinou D, Drouin M, Salsman J, Dellaire G, Laganiere J, Doyon Y. Nat Methods. 2017 Apr 17. doi: 10.1038/nmeth.4265. 10.1038/nmeth.4265 PubMed 28417998
How to cite: hSLBP_mNG_FS_Donor was a gift from Yannick Doyon (Addgene plasmid # 191387 ; http://n2t.net/addgene:191387 ; RRID:Addgene_191387)
